>Addgene plasmid #112609 | pOP5BT | depositor full sequence | sequence record 212072 | Full Sequence
TAATACGACTCACTATAGGGAATTGTGAGCGGATAACAATTCCTCTAGAAATAATTTTGTTTAACTTTAA
GAAGGAGATATATCCATGAATGGATCTCATCACCATCACCATCACCATCACACTAGT
[165 nt withheld, positions 128-292]
ACCGGTAGTGGCACCAGTGGGTCGACAGAAAACCTGTACTTCCAGGGATCCATGGAATTCGCGGCCGCCC
TAGGCTCGAGCGGACTGAATGACATTTTCGAAGCACAGAAGATCGAATGGCATGAAGCCTAAGCTTGAGT
ATTCTATAGTGTCACCTAAATCCCAGCTTGATCCGGCTGCTAACAAAGCCCGAAAGGAAGCTGAGTTGGC
TGCTGCCACCGCTGAGCAATAACTAGCATAACCCCTTGGGGCCTCTAAACGGGTCTTGAGGGGTTTTTTG
CTGAAAGGAGGAACTATATCCGGATAACCTGGCGTAATAGCGAAGAGGCCCGCACCGATCGCCCTTCCCA
ACAGTTGCGCAGCCTGAATGGCGAATGGAAATTGTAAGCGTTAATATTTTGTTAAAATTCGCGTTAAATT
TTTGTTAAATCAGCTCATTTTTTAACCAATAGGCCGAAATCGGCAAAATCCCTTATAAATCAAAAGAATA
GACCGAGATAGGGT
[37 nt withheld, positions 797-833]
AAAGAACGTGGACTCCAACGTCAAAGG
[32 nt withheld, positions 861-892]
AGCTTGCATGCCTGCAGGTCGGAAGCATAAAGTGTAAAGCCTGGGGTGCCTAATGAGTGAGCTAACTTAC
ATTAATTGCGTTGCGCTCACTGCCCGCTTTCCAGTCGGGAAACCTGTCGTGCCAGCTGCATTAATGAATC
GGCCAACGCGCGGGGAGAGGCGGTTTGCGTATTGGGCGCCAGGGTGGTTTTTCTTTTCACCAGTGAGACG
GGCAACAGCTGATTGCCCTTCACCGCCTGGCCCTGAGAGAGTTGCAGCAAGCGGTCCACGCTGGTTTGCC
CCAGCAGGCGAAAATCCTGTTTGATGGTGGTTGACGGCGGGATATAACATGAGCTGTCTTCGGTATCGTC
GTATCCCACTACCGAGATATCCGCACCAACGCGCAGCCCGGACTCGGTAATGGCGCGCATTGCGCCCAGC
GCCATCTGATCGTTGGCAACCAGCATCGCAGTGGGAACGATGCCCTCATTCAGCATTTGCATGGTTTGTT
GAAAACCGGACATGGCACTCCAGTCGCCTTCCCGTTCCGCTATCGGCTGAATTTGATTGCGAGTGAGATA
TTTATGCCAGCCAGCCAGACGCAGACGCGCCGAGACAGAACTTAATGGGCCCGCTAACAGCGCGATTTGC
TGGTGACCCAATGCGACCAGATGCTCCACGCCCAGTCGCGTACCGTCTTCATGGGAGAAAATAATACTGT
TGATGGGTGTCTGGTCAGAGACATCAAGAAATAACGCCGGAACATTAGTGCAGGCAGCTTCCACAGCAAT
GGCATCCTGGTCATCCAGCGGATAGTTAATGATCAGCCCACTGACGCGTTGCGCGAGAAGATTGTGCACC
GCCGCTTTACAGGCTTCGACGCCGCTTCGTTCTACCATCGACACCACCACGCTGGCACCCAGTTGATCGG
CGCGAGATTTAATCGCCGCGACAATTTGCGACGGCGCGTGCAGGGCCAGACTGGAGGTGGCAACGCCAAT
CAGCAACGACTGTTTGCCCGCCAGTTGTTGTGCCACGCGGTTGGGAATGTAATTCAGCTCCGCCATCGCC
GCTTCCACTTTTTCCCGCGTTTTCGCAGAAACGTGGCTGGCCTGGTTCACCACGCGGGAAACGGTCTGAT
AAGAGACACCGGCATACTCTGCGACATCGTATAACGTTACTGGTTTCACATTCACCACCCTGAATTGACT
CTCTTCCGGGCGCTATCATGCCATACCGCGAAAGGTTTTGCACCATTCGATGGTGTCGGGTACCGAGCTC
GAATT
[32 nt withheld, positions 2158-2189]
CGGTCGAGGTGCCGTAAAGCT
[56 nt withheld, positions 2211-2266]
G
[124 nt withheld, positions 2268-2391]
CGCCTGATGCGGTATTTTCTCCTTACGCATCTGTGCGGTATTTCACACCGCATATGGTGCACTCTCAGTA
CAATCTGCTCTGATGCCGCATAGTTAAGCCAGCCCCGACACCCGCCAACACCCGCTGACGCGCCCTGACG
GGCTTGTCTGCTCCCGGCATCCGCTTACAGACAAGCTGTGACCGTCTCCGGGAGCTGCATGTGTCAGAGG
TTTTCACCGTCATCACCGAAACGCGCGAGACGAAAGGGCCTCGTGATACGCCTATTTTTATAGGTTAATG
TCATGATAATAATGGTTTCTTAGACGTCAGGTGGCACTTTTCGGGGAAATGTGCGCGGAACCCCTATTTG
TTTATTTTTCTAAATACATTCAAATATGTATCCGCTCATGAGACAATAACCCTGATAAATGCTTCAATAA
TATTGAAAAAGGAAGAGTATGAGTATTCAACATTTCCGTGTCGCCCTTATTCCCTTTTTTGCGGCATTTT
GCCTTCCTGTTTTTGCTCACCCAGAAACGCTGGTGAAAGTAAAAGATGCTGAAGATCAGTTGGGTGCACG
AGTGGGTTACATCGAACTGGATCTCAACAGCGGTAAGATCCTTGAGAGTTTTCGCCCCGAAGAACGTTTT
CCAATGATGAGCACTTTTAAAGTTCTGCTATGTCATACACTATTATCCCGTATTGACGCCGGGCAAGAGC
AACTCGGTCGCCGGGCGCGGTATTCTCAGAATGACTTGGTTGAGTACTCACCAGTCACAGAAAAGCATCT
TACGGATGGCATGACAGTAAGAGAATTATGCAGTGCTGCCATAACCATGAGTGATAACACTGCGGCCAAC
TTACTTCTGACAACGATCGGAGGACCGAAGGAGCTAACCGCTTTTTTGCACAACATGGGGGATCATGTAA
CTCGCCTTGATCGTTGGGAACCGGAGCTGAATGAAGCCATACCAAACGACGAGCGTGACACCACGATGCC
TGTAGCAATGGCAACAACGTTGCGCAAACTATTAACTGGCGAACTACTTACTCTAGCTTCCCGGCAACAA
TTAATAGACTGGATGGAGGCGGATAAAGTTGCAGGACCACTTCTGCGCTCGGCCCTTCCGGCTGGCTGGT
TTATTGCTGATAAATCTGGAGCCGGTGAGCGTGGGTCTCGCGGTATCATTGCAGCACTGGGGCCAGATGG
TAAGCCCTCCCGTATCGTAGTTATCTACACGACGGGGAGTCAGGCAACTATGGATGAACGAAATAGACAG
ATCGCTGAGATAGGTGCCTCACTGATTAAGCATTGGTAACTGTCAGACCAAGTTTACTCATATATACTTT
AGATTGATTTAAAACTTCATTTTTAATTTAAAAGGATCTAGGTGAAGATCCTTTTTGATAATCTCATGAC
CAAAATCCCTTAACGTGAGTTTTCGTTCCACTGAGCGTCAGACCCCGTAGAAAAGATCAAAGGATCTTCT
TGAGATCCTTTTTTTCTGCGCGTAATCTGCTGCTTGCAAACAAAAAAACCACCGCTACCAGCGGTGGTTT
GTTTGCCGGATCAAGAGCTACCAACTCTTTTTCCGAAGGTAACTGGCTTCAGCAGAGCGCAGATACCAAA
TACTGTCCTTCTAGTGTAGCCGTAGTTAGGCCACCACTTCAAGAACTCTGTAGCACCGCCTACATACCTC
GCTCTGCTAATCCTGTTACCAGTGGCTGCTGCCAGTGGCGATAAGTCGTGTCTTACCGGGTTGGACTCAA
GACGATAGTTACCGGATAAGGCGCAGCGGTCGGGCTGAACGGGGGGTTCGTGCACACAGCCCAGCTTGGA
GCGAACGACCTACACCGAACTGAGATACCTACAGCGTGAGCTATGAGAAAGCGCCACGCTTCCCGAAGGG
AGAAAGGCGGACAGGTATCCGGTAAGCGGCAGGGTCGGAACAGGAGAGCGCACGAGGGAGCTTCCAGGGG
GAAACGCCTGGTATCTTTATAGTCCTGTCGGGTTTCGCCACCTCTGACTTGAGCGTCGATTTTTGTGATG
CTCGTCAGGGGGGCGGAGCCTATGGAAAAACGCCAGCAACGCGGCCTTTTTACGGTTCCTGGCCTTTTGC
TGGCCTTTTGCTCACATGTTCTTTCCTGCGTTATCCCCTGATTCTGTGGATAACCGTATTACCGCCTTTG
AGTGAGCTGATACCGCTCGCCGCAGCCGAACGACCGAGCGCAGCGAGTCAGTGAGCGAGGAAGCGGAAGA
GCGCCCAATACGCAAACCGCCTCTCCCCGCGCGTTGGCCGATTCATTAATGCAGCTGAT
Features (pLannotate 1.2.2; 24 found; start..end, strand, type, name):
      1..19      +  promoter       T7 promoter: promoter for bacteriophage T7 RNA polymerase
     19..43      +  protein_bind   lac operator: The lac repressor binds to the lac operator to inhibit transcription in E. coli. This inhibition can be relieved by adding lactose or isopropyl-β-D-thiogalactopyranoside (IPTG). lac repressor encoded by lacI
     56..78      +  RBS            RBS: efficient ribosome binding site from bacteriophage T7 gene 10 (Olins and Rangwala, 1989)
     98..118     +  CDS            7xHis: 6xHis affinity tag
    131..285     +  CDS            GB1 (fragment) (sequence withheld): B1 domain of Streptococcal protein G effective as a solubilizing fusion partner (Cheng and Patel, 2004)
    320..338     +  CDS            TEV site (fragment): tobacco etch virus (TEV) protease recognition and cleavage site
    435..453     -  promoter       SP6 promoter: promoter for bacteriophage SP6 RNA polymerase
    468..517     +  CDS            SET1 (fragment): solubility-enhancement tag derived from T7 phage gene 10B
    525..572     +  terminator     T7 terminator: transcription terminator for bacteriophage T7 RNA polymerase
    601..667     +  CDS            lacZα (fragment): LacZα fragment of β-galactosidase; lacZ fragment
    671..892     -  rep_origin     M13 ori (fragment) (sequence partly withheld): M13 bacteriophage origin of replication; arrow indicates direction of (+) strand synthesis
    893..913     -  misc_feature   MCS (fragment): pUC18/19 multiple cloning site
    912..930     -  promoter       lac UV5 promoter (fragment): E. coli lac promoter with an "up" mutation
    945..966     -  protein_bind   CAP binding site: CAP binding activates transcription in the presence of cAMP. E. coli catabolite activator protein
    979..2061    -  CDS            lacI: lac repressor; lacI; The lac repressor binds to the lac operator to inhibit transcription in E. coli. This inhibition can be relieved by adding lactose or isopropyl-β-D-thiogalactopyranoside (IPTG).
   2062..2139    -  promoter       lacIq promoter: lacI (mutant); In the lacIq allele, a single base change in the promoter boosts expression of the lacI gene about 10-fold.
   2139..2157    -  misc_feature   MCS (fragment): pUC18/19 multiple cloning site
   2158..2391    -  rep_origin     f1 ori (fragment) (sequence partly withheld): f1 bacteriophage origin of replication; arrow indicates direction of (+) strand synthesis
   2394..2493    -  misc_feature   bom (fragment): basis of mobility region from pBR322
   2595..2630    -  CDS            rop (fragment): Rop protein, which maintains plasmids at low copy number; rop
   2725..2829    +  promoter       AmpR promoter: bla
   2830..3690    +  CDS            AmpR: β-lactamase; bla; confers resistance to ampicillin, carbenicillin, and related antibiotics
   3861..4449    +  rep_origin     ori: high-copy-number ColE1/pMB1/pBR322/pUC origin of replication
   4632..4688    +  CDS            lacI (fragment): lac repressor; lacI; The lac repressor binds to the lac operator to inhibit transcription in E. coli. This inhibition can be relieved by adding lactose or isopropyl-β-D-thiogalactopyranoside (IPTG).
