>Addgene plasmid #112609 | pOP5BT | addgene full sequence | sequence record 220239 | Addgene NGS Result
GCAAACCGCCTCTCCCCGCGCGTTGGCCGATTCATTAATGCAGCTGATTAATACGACTCACTATAGGGAA
TTGTGAGCGGATAACAATTCCTCTAGAAATAATTTTGTTTAACTTTAAGAAGGAGATATATCCATGAATG
GATCTCATCACCATCACCATCACCATCACACTAGT
[165 nt withheld, positions 176-340]
ACCGGTAGTGGCACCAGTGGGTCGACAGAAAACCTGTACTTCCAGGGATCCATGGAATTCGCGGCCGCCC
TAGGCTCGAGCGGACTGAATGACATTTTCGAAGCACAGAAGATCGAATGGCATGAAGCCTAAGCTTGAGT
ATTCTATAGTGTCACCTAAATCCCAGCTTGATCCGGCTGCTAACAAAGCCCGAAAGGAAGCTGAGTTGGC
TGCTGCCACCGCTGAGCAATAACTAGCATAACCCCTTGGGGCCTCTAAACGGGTCTTGAGGGGTTTTTTG
CTGAAAGGAGGAACTATATCCGGATAACCTGGCGTAATAGCGAAGAGGCCCGCACCGATCGCCCTTCCCA
ACAGTTGCGCAGCCTGAATGGCGAATGGAAATTGTAAGCGTTAATATTTTGTTAAAATTCGCGTTAAATT
TTTGTTAAATCAGCTCATTTTTTAACCAATAGGCCGAAATCGGCAAAATCCCTTATAAATCAAAAGAATA
GACCGAGATAGGGT
[37 nt withheld, positions 845-881]
AAAGAACGTGGACTCCAACGTCAAAGG
[32 nt withheld, positions 909-940]
AGCTTGCATGCCTGCAGGTCGGAAGCATAAAGTGTAAAGCCTGGGGTGCCTAATGAGTGAGCTAACTTAC
ATTAATTGCGTTGCGCTCACTGCCCGCTTTCCAGTCGGGAAACCTGTCGTGCCAGCTGCATTAATGAATC
GGCCAACGCGCGGGGAGAGGCGGTTTGCGTATTGGGCGCCAGGGTGGTTTTTCTTTTCACCAGTGAGACG
GGCAACAGCTGATTGCCCTTCACCGCCTGGCCCTGAGAGAGTTGCAGCAAGCGGTCCACGCTGGTTTGCC
CCAGCAGGCGAAAATCCTGTTTGATGGTGGTTAACGGCGGGATATAACATGAGCTGTCTTCGGTATCGTC
GTATCCCACTACCGAGATATCCGCACCAACGCGCAGCCCGGACTCGGTAATGGCGCGCATTGCGCCCAGC
GCCATCTGATCGTTGGCAACCAGCATCGCAGTGGGAACGATGCCCTCATTCAGCATTTGCATGGTTTGTT
GAAAACCGGACATGGCACTCCAGTCGCCTTCCCGTTCCGCTATCGGCTGAATTTGATTGCGAGTGAGATA
TTTATGCCAGCCAGCCAGACGCAGACGCGCCGAGACAGAACTTAATGGGCCCGCTAACAGCGCGATTTGC
TGGTGACCCAATGCGACCAGATGCTCCACGCCCAGTCGCGTACCGTCTTCATGGGAGAAAATAATACTGT
TGATGGGTGTCTGGTCAGAGACATCAAGAAATAACGCCGGAACATTAGTGCAGGCAGCTTCCACAGCAAT
GGCATCCTGGTCATCCAGCGGATAGTTAATGATCAGCCCACTGACGCGTTGCGCGAGAAGATTGTGCACC
GCCGCTTTACAGGCTTCGACGCCGCTTCGTTCTACCATCGACACCACCACGCTGGCACCCAGTTGATCGG
CGCGAGATTTAATCGCCGCGACAATTTGCGACGGCGCGTGCAGGGCCAGACTGGAGGTGGCAACGCCAAT
CAGCAACGACTGTTTGCCCGCCAGTTGTTGTGCCACGCGGTTGGGAATGTAATTCAGCTCCGCCATCGCC
GCTTCCACTTTTTCCCGCGTTTTCGCAGAAACGTGGCTGGCCTGGTTCACCACGCGGGAAACGGTCTGAT
AAGAGACACCGGCATACTCTGCGACATCGTATAACGTTACTGGTTTCACATTCACCACCCTGAATTGACT
CTCTTCCGGGCGCTATCATGCCATACCGCGAAAGGTTTTGCACCATTCGATGGTGTCGGGTACCGAGCTC
GAATTGTGAACCATCACCCT
[91 nt withheld, positions 2221-2311]
G
[124 nt withheld, positions 2313-2436]
CCTGATGCGGTATTTTCTCCTTACGCATCTGTGCGGTATTTCACACCGCATATGGTGCACTCTCAGTACA
ATCTGCTCTGATGCCGCATAGTTAAGCCAGCCCCGACACCCGCCAACACCCGCTGACGCGCCCTGACGGG
CTTGTCTGCTCCCGGCATCCGCTTACAGACAAGCTGTGACCGTCTCCGGGAGCTGCATGTGTCAGAGGTT
TTCACCGTCATCACCGAAACGCGCGAGACGAAAGGGCCTCGTGATACGCCTATTTTTATAGGTTAATGTC
ATGATAATAATGGTTTCTTAGACGTCAGGTGGCACTTTTCGGGGAAATGTGCGCGGAACCCCTATTTGTT
TATTTTTCTAAATACATTCAAATATGTATCCGCTCATGAGACAATAACCCTGATAAATGCTTCAATAATA
TTGAAAAAGGAAGAGTATGAGTATTCAACATTTCCGTGTCGCCCTTATTCCCTTTTTTGCGGCATTTTGC
CTTCCTGTTTTTGCTCACCCAGAAACGCTGGTGAAAGTAAAAGATGCTGAAGATCAGTTGGGTGCACGAG
TGGGTTACATCGAACTGGATCTCAACAGCGGTAAGATCCTTGAGAGTTTTCGCCCCGAAGAACGTTTTCC
AATGATGAGCACTTTTAAAGTTCTGCTATGTGGCGCGGTATTATCCCGTATTGACGCCGGGCAAGAGCAA
CTCGGTCGCCGCATACACTATTCTCAGAATGACTTGGTTGAGTACTCACCAGTCACAGAAAAGCATCTTA
CGGATGGCATGACAGTAAGAGAATTATGCAGTGCTGCCATAACCATGAGTGATAACACTGCGGCCAACTT
ACTTCTGACAACGATCGGAGGACCGAAGGAGCTAACCGCTTTTTTGCACAACATGGGGGATCATGTAACT
CGCCTTGATCGTTGGGAACCGGAGCTGAATGAAGCCATACCAAACGACGAGCGTGACACCACGATGCCTG
TAGCAATGGCAACAACGTTGCGCAAACTATTAACTGGCGAACTACTTACTCTAGCTTCCCGGCAACAATT
AATAGACTGGATGGAGGCGGATAAAGTTGCAGGACCACTTCTGCGCTCGGCCCTTCCGGCTGGCTGGTTT
ATTGCTGATAAATCTGGAGCCGGTGAGCGTGGGTCTCGCGGTATCATTGCAGCACTGGGGCCAGATGGTA
AGCCCTCCCGTATCGTAGTTATCTACACGACGGGGAGTCAGGCAACTATGGATGAACGAAATAGACAGAT
CGCTGAGATAGGTGCCTCACTGATTAAGCATTGGTAACTGTCAGACCAAGTTTACTCATATATACTTTAG
ATTGATTTAAAACTTCATTTTTAATTTAAAAGGATCTAGGTGAAGATCCTTTTTGATAATCTCATGACCA
AAATCCCTTAACGTGAGTTTTCGTTCCACTGAGCGTCAGACCCCGTAGAAAAGATCAAAGGATCTTCTTG
AGATCCTTTTTTTCTGCGCGTAATCTGCTGCTTGCAAACAAAAAAACCACCGCTACCAGCGGTGGTTTGT
TTGCCGGATCAAGAGCTACCAACTCTTTTTCCGAAGGTAACTGGCTTCAGCAGAGCGCAGATACCAAATA
CTGTTCTTCTAGTGTAGCCGTAGTTAGGCCACCACTTCAAGAACTCTGTAGCACCGCCTACATACCTCGC
TCTGCTAATCCTGTTACCAGTGGCTGCTGCCAGTGGCGATAAGTCGTGTCTTACCGGGTTGGACTCAAGA
CGATAGTTACCGGATAAGGCGCAGCGGTCGGGCTGAACGGGGGGTTCGTGCACACAGCCCAGCTTGGAGC
GAACGACCTACACCGAACTGAGATACCTACAGCGTGAGCTATGAGAAAGCGCCACGCTTCCCGAAGGGAG
AAAGGCGGACAGGTATCCGGTAAGCGGCAGGGTCGGAACAGGAGAGCGCACGAGGGAGCTTCCAGGGGGA
AACGCCTGGTATCTTTATAGTCCTGTCGGGTTTCGCCACCTCTGACTTGAGCGTCGATTTTTGTGATGCT
CGTCAGGGGGGCGGAGCCTATGGAAAAACGCCAGCAACGCGGCCTTTTTACGGTTCCTGGCCTTTTGCTG
GCCTTTTGCTCACATGTTCTTTCCTGCGTTATCCCCTGATTCTGTGGATAACCGTATTACCGCCTTTGAG
TGAGCTGATACCGCTCGCCGCAGCCGAACGACCGAGCGCAGCGAGTCAGTGAGCGAGGAAGCGGAAGAGC
GCCCAATAC
Features (pLannotate 1.2.2; 24 found; start..end, strand, type, name):
     49..67      +  promoter       T7 promoter: promoter for bacteriophage T7 RNA polymerase
     67..91      +  protein_bind   lac operator: The lac repressor binds to the lac operator to inhibit transcription in E. coli. This inhibition can be relieved by adding lactose or isopropyl-β-D-thiogalactopyranoside (IPTG). lac repressor encoded by lacI
    104..126     +  RBS            RBS: efficient ribosome binding site from bacteriophage T7 gene 10 (Olins and Rangwala, 1989)
    146..166     +  CDS            7xHis: 6xHis affinity tag
    179..333     +  CDS            GB1 (fragment) (sequence withheld): B1 domain of Streptococcal protein G effective as a solubilizing fusion partner (Cheng and Patel, 2004)
    368..386     +  CDS            TEV site (fragment): tobacco etch virus (TEV) protease recognition and cleavage site
    483..501     -  promoter       SP6 promoter: promoter for bacteriophage SP6 RNA polymerase
    516..565     +  CDS            SET1 (fragment): solubility-enhancement tag derived from T7 phage gene 10B
    573..620     +  terminator     T7 terminator: transcription terminator for bacteriophage T7 RNA polymerase
    649..715     +  CDS            lacZα (fragment): LacZα fragment of β-galactosidase; lacZ fragment
    719..940     -  rep_origin     M13 ori (fragment) (sequence partly withheld): M13 bacteriophage origin of replication; arrow indicates direction of (+) strand synthesis
    941..961     -  misc_feature   MCS (fragment): pUC18/19 multiple cloning site
    960..978     -  promoter       lac UV5 promoter (fragment): E. coli lac promoter with an "up" mutation
    993..1014    -  protein_bind   CAP binding site: CAP binding activates transcription in the presence of cAMP. E. coli catabolite activator protein
   1027..2109    -  CDS            lacI: lac repressor; lacI; The lac repressor binds to the lac operator to inhibit transcription in E. coli. This inhibition can be relieved by adding lactose or isopropyl-β-D-thiogalactopyranoside (IPTG).
   2110..2187    -  promoter       lacIq promoter: lacI (mutant); In the lacIq allele, a single base change in the promoter boosts expression of the lacI gene about 10-fold.
   2187..2205    -  misc_feature   MCS (fragment): pUC18/19 multiple cloning site
   2206..2436    -  rep_origin     f1 ori (fragment) (sequence partly withheld): f1 bacteriophage origin of replication; arrow indicates direction of (+) strand synthesis
   2437..2536    -  misc_feature   bom (fragment): basis of mobility region from pBR322
   2638..2673    -  CDS            rop (fragment): Rop protein, which maintains plasmids at low copy number; rop
   2768..2872    +  promoter       AmpR promoter: bla
   2873..3733    +  CDS            AmpR: β-lactamase; bla; confers resistance to ampicillin, carbenicillin, and related antibiotics
   3904..4492    +  rep_origin     ori: high-copy-number ColE1/pMB1/pBR322/pUC origin of replication
   4675..46      +  CDS            lacI (fragment) (across the origin): lac repressor; lacI; The lac repressor binds to the lac operator to inhibit transcription in E. coli. This inhibition can be relieved by adding lactose or isopropyl-β-D-thiogalactopyranoside (IPTG).
