[The description below was written by a language model from this plasmid's Addgene catalogue record and pLannotate feature annotations shown in this document.]
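Description:
pOP5BT is an empty bacterial expression backbone derived from pBAT4, designed for producing recombinant proteins in E. coli as fusions with a cleavable N-terminal tag and a C-terminal Avi-tag. It is propagated as a high-copy plasmid through a ColE1/pUC-type origin and selected with ampicillin via the β-lactamase gene. Only a small fragment of rop remains, which fits the high copy number. Fragments of f1/M13 phage origin, bom, lacZα and pUC polylinker sequence are also detected and appear to be backbone remnants rather than functional parts.

Expression is driven by a T7 promoter immediately followed by a lac operator, with the efficient T7 gene 10 ribosome binding site and a downstream T7 terminator. The plasmid carries a full lacI gene under the lacIq promoter, so repressor is supplied in cis. Transcription is therefore kept off until IPTG induction in a host that provides T7 RNA polymerase. The open reading frame begins with a polyhistidine tag (recorded as 8His; annotated by the software as 7xHis) for metal-affinity purification. This is followed by the GB1 domain of streptococcal protein G, a small solubility-enhancing partner, and then a TEV protease site that allows both tags to be removed after purification.

The cloning region lies between the TEV site and the terminator and has no insert. An antisense SP6 promoter and a short match to the SET1 tag are annotated there. The C-terminal Avi-tag, a substrate for site-specific biotinylation by BirA, is stated in the catalogue entry but was not picked out by the automated annotation. The depositor and sequencing-derived records differ by a few nucleotides in length and in their start coordinate but show the same feature layout.
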