Addgene plasmid #112609: pOP5BT
Purpose: (Empty Backbone) Used for expression of protein in E. coli as TEV cleavable N-terminual 8His and GB1 tag fusions and with C-terminal Avi-tag
Depositing lab: Marko Hyvönen. Depositing organization: University of Cambridge.
Backbone
  Vector backbone: pBAT4
  Vector type: Bacterial Expression
  Tag / fusion protein: 8His-GB1 (N terminal on backbone); Avi (C terminal on backbone)
Growth in bacteria
  Bacterial resistance: Ampicillin, 100 μg/mL
  Growth temperature: 37°C
  Growth strain: DH5alpha
  Copy number: High Copy
Gene/Insert
  Gene/Insert name: None
  Tag / fusion protein: 8His-GB1 (N terminal on backbone); Avi (C terminal on backbone)
Terms and licenses: Academic/Nonprofit Terms; Industry Terms: Not Available to Industry
How to cite: pOP5BT was a gift from Marko Hyvönen (Addgene plasmid # 112609 ; http://n2t.net/addgene:112609 ; RRID:Addgene_112609)
